Addgene plasmid #65693: pYNL-N1_Golgi
Purpose: Expresses Golgi-YNL in mammalian cells
Depositing lab: Yasushi Okada. Depositing organization: RIKEN Quantitative Biology Center (QBiC). Publication: Expanded palette of Nano-lanterns for real-time multicolor luminescence imaging. Takai A, Nakano M, Saito K, Haruno R, Watanabe TM, Ohyanagi T, Jin T, Okada Y, Nagai T. Proc Natl Acad Sci U S A. 2015 Apr 7;112(14):4352-6. doi: 10.1073/pnas.1418468112. Epub 2015 Mar 23. PubMed 25831507.
Backbone
  Vector backbone: pYNL-N1
  Backbone manufacturer: Addgene #64303
  Backbone size w/o insert (bp): 5600
  Total vector size (bp): 5800
  Vector type: Mammalian Expression, Luciferase
  Selectable markers: Neomycin (select with G418)
Growth in bacteria
  Bacterial resistance: Kanamycin, 50 μg/mL
  Growth temperature: 37°C
  Growth strain: DH5alpha
  Copy number: High Copy
Gene/Insert
  Gene/Insert name: N-terminal 81 amino acids of beta 1,4-galactosyltransferase (alt name: Golgi)
  Species: H. sapiens (human)
  Insert size (bp): 250
  Promoter: CMV
  Tag / fusion protein: YNL (C terminal on backbone)
  Cloning method: Restriction Enzyme; 5′ cloning site NheI (not destroyed); 3′ cloning site BamHI (not destroyed)
  Sequencing primers: 5′ CMV Forward; 3′ EGFP-N
Resource information
  A portion of this plasmid was derived from a plasmid made by: Nano-lantern/pcDNA3 (gifted from Dr Takeharu Nagai), pAcGFP1-Golgi (Clontech)
Terms and licenses: Academic/Nonprofit Terms; Industry Terms: Not Available to Industry
How to cite: pYNL-N1_Golgi was a gift from Yasushi Okada (Addgene plasmid # 65693 ; http://n2t.net/addgene:65693 ; RRID:Addgene_65693)
