[The description below was written by a language model from this plasmid's Addgene catalogue record and pLannotate feature annotations shown in this document.]
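Description:
pYNL-N1_Golgi is a mammalian expression plasmid of about 5.8 kb built on the pYNL-N1 backbone, an N1-style vector in which a targeting sequence or protein of interest is placed upstream of the yellow Nano-lantern (YNL) reporter. It is maintained in E. coli at high copy from a ColE1/pUC-type origin and also carries an f1 origin. A single NeoR/KanR (Tn5 aminoglycoside phosphotransferase) gene is preceded by both a bacterial bla-type promoter and the SV40 enhancer/early promoter and followed by an HSV TK polyadenylation signal. It therefore provides kanamycin resistance in bacteria and G418 selection in mammalian cells. The short ble, bGH poly(A) and SV40 large T antigen fragments in the annotation appear to be partial matches within backbone sequence rather than functional elements.

The expression cassette uses the CMV immediate-early enhancer and promoter to drive one fusion open reading frame, terminated by the SV40 poly(A) signal. The insert, cloned between NheI and BamHI, encodes the N-terminal 81 amino acids of human beta-1,4-galactosyltransferase 1 (B4GALT1), a region commonly used as a Golgi localisation signal. It is fused at its C terminus to YNL, which the feature table resolves into an mVenus-type yellow fluorescent protein joined directly to Renilla luciferase. In this design, energy released when the luciferase oxidises its substrate is passed to the adjacent fluorescent protein, giving bright yellow-shifted luminescence without excitation light. The plasmid is intended to label the Golgi apparatus in transfected mammalian cells for luminescence imaging. It belongs to a set of differently coloured Nano-lantern constructs for real-time multicolour imaging.
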