Features (pLannotate 1.2.2; 15 found; start..end, strand, type, name):
     61..364     +  enhancer       CMV enhancer: human cytomegalovirus immediate early enhancer
    365..568     +  promoter       CMV promoter: human cytomegalovirus (CMV) immediate early promoter
    597..854     +  CDS            B4GALT1 (fragment): B4GT1_HUMAN - Also known as GGTB2. Experimental evidence at protein level: Swiss-Prot protein existence level 1. [Processed beta-1,4-galactosyltransferase 1]: The cell surface form functions as a recognition molecule during a variety of cell to cell and cell to matrix interactions, as those occurring during development and egg fertilization, by binding to specific oligosaccharide ligands on opposing cells or in the extracellular matrix. From Homo sapiens (Human).
    864..1556    +  CDS            mVenus: mVenus is a basic (constitutively fluorescent) yellow fluorescent protein published in 2006, derived from Aequorea victoria. It is reported to be a rapidly-maturing monomer with moderate acid sensitivity.
   1554..2480    +  CDS            LUCI_RENRE: Experimental evidence at protein level: Swiss-Prot protein existence level 1. Upon binding the substrate, the enzyme catalyzes an oxygenation, producing a very short-lived hydroperoxide that cyclizes into a dioxetanone structure, which collapses, releasing a CO(2) molecule. The spontaneous breakdown of the dioxetanone releases the energy (about 50 kcal/mole) that is necessary to generate the excited state of the coelenteramide product, which is the singlet form of the monoanion. In vivo the product undergoes the process of nonradiative energy transfer to an accessory protein, a green fluoresce
   2499..2582    +  CDS            large T antigen (fragment): large T antigen from SV40 (simian virus 40)
   2605..2726    +  polyA_signal   SV40 poly(A) signal: SV40 polyadenylation signal
   2760..3188    -  rep_origin     f1 ori (sequence partly withheld): f1 bacteriophage origin of replication; arrow indicates direction of (+) strand synthesis
   3215..3319    +  promoter       AmpR promoter: bla
   3321..3678    +  promoter       SV40 promoter: SV40 enhancer and early promoter
   3713..4507    +  CDS            NeoR/KanR: aminoglycoside phosphotransferase from Tn5; aph(3')-II (or nptII); confers resistance to neomycin, kanamycin, and G418 (Geneticin®)
   4528..4680    +  CDS            ble (fragment): BLE_KLEPN - Experimental evidence at protein level: Swiss-Prot protein existence level 1. Binding protein with a strong affinity to the bleomycin family of antibiotics. Binds to CL990; an antimitotic-antibiotic compound. From Klebsiella pneumoniae.
   4739..4786    +  polyA_signal   HSV TK poly(A) signal: herpes simplex virus thymidine kinase polyadenylation signal (Cole and Stacy, 1985)
   4877..4893    -  polyA_signal   bGH poly(A) signal (fragment): bovine growth hormone polyadenylation signal
   5115..5703    +  rep_origin     ori: high-copy-number ColE1/pMB1/pBR322/pUC origin of replication
>Addgene plasmid #65693 | pYNL-N1_Golgi | addgene full sequence | sequence record 116286 | Addgene assembled full plasmid sequence
TAGTTATTAATAGTAATCAATTACGGGGTCATTAGTTCATAGCCCATATATGGAGTTCCGCGTTACATAA
CTTACGGTAAATGGCCCGCCTGGCTGACCGCCCAACGACCCCCGCCCATTGACGTCAATAATGACGTATG
TTCCCATAGTAACGCCAATAGGGACTTTCCATTGACGTCAATGGGTGGAGTATTTACGGTAAACTGCCCA
CTTGGCAGTACATCAAGTGTATCATATGCCAAGTACGCCCCCTATTGACGTCAATGACGGTAAATGGCCC
GCCTGGCATTATGCCCAGTACATGACCTTATGGGACTTTCCTACTTGGCAGTACATCTACGTATTAGTCA
TCGCTATTACCATGGTGATGCGGTTTTGGCAGTACATCAATGGGCGTGGATAGCGGTTTGACTCACGGGG
ATTTCCAAGTCTCCACCCCATTGACGTCAATGGGAGTTTGTTTTGGCACCAAAATCAACGGGACTTTCCA
AAATGTCGTAACAACTCCGCCCCATTGACGCAAATGGGCGGTAGGCGTGTACGGTGGGAGGTCTATATAA
GCAGAGCTGGTTTAGTGAACCGTCAGATCCGCTAGCATGAGGCTTCGGGAGCCGCTCCTGAGCGGCAGCG
CCGCGATGCCAGGCGCGTCCCTACAGCGGGCCTGCCGCCTGCTCGTGGCCGTCTGCGCTCTGCACCTTGG
CGTCACCCTCGTTTACTACCTGGCTGGCCGCGACCTGAGCCGCCTGCCCCAACTGGTCGGAGTCTCCACA
CCGCTGCAGGGCGGCTCGAACAGTGCCGCCGCCATCGGGCAGTCCTCCGGGGAGCTCCGGACCGGAGGGG
CCAAGGATCCACCGGTCGCCACCATGGTGAGCAAGGGCGAGGAGCTGTTCACCGGGGTGGTGCCCATCCT
GGTCGAGCTGGACGGCGACGTAAACGGCCACAAGTTCAGCGTGTCCGGCGAGGGCGAGGGCGATGCCACC
TACGGCAAGCTGACCCTGAAGCTGATCTGCACCACCGGCAAGCTGCCCGTGCCCTGGCCCACCCTCGTGA
CCACCCTGGGCTACGGCCTGCAGTGCTTCGCCCGCTACCCCGACCACATGAAGCAGCACGACTTCTTCAA
GTCCGCCATGCCCGAAGGCTACGTCCAGGAGCGCACCATCTTCTTCAAGGACGACGGCAACTACAAGACC
CGCGCCGAGGTGAAGTTCGAGGGCGACACCCTGGTGAACCGCATCGAGCTGAAGGGCATCGACTTCAAGG
AGGACGGCAACATCCTGGGGCACAAGCTGGAGTACAACTACAACAGCCACAACGTCTATATCACCGCCGA
CAAGCAGAAGAACGGCATCAAGGCCAACTTCAAGATCCGCCACAACATCGAGGACGGCGGCGTGCAGCTC
GCCGACCACTACCAGCAGAACACCCCCATCGGCGACGGCCCCGTGCTGCTGCCCGACAACCACTACCTGA
GCTACCAGTCCAAGCTGAGCAAAGACCCCAACGAGAAGCGCGATCACATGGTCCTGCTGGAGTTCGTGAC
CGCCGCCGGGGGTACCAAGGTGTACGACCCCGAGCAGAGGAAGAGGATGATCACCGGCCCCCAGTGGTGG
GCCAGGTGCAAGCAGATGAACGTGCTGGACAGCTTCATCAACTACTACGACAGCGAGAAGCACGCCGAGA
ACGCCGTGATCTTCCTGCACGGCAACGCCACTAGCAGCTACCTGTGGAGGCACGTGGTGCCCCACATCGA
GCCCGTGGCCAGGTGCATCATCCCCGATCTGATCGGCATGGGCAAGAGCGGCAAGAGCGGCAACGGCAGC
TACAGGCTGCTGGACCACTACAAGTACCTGACCGCCTGGTTCGAGCTTCTGAACCTGCCCAAGAAGATCA
TCTTCGTGGGCCACGACTGGGGCGCCGCCCTGGCCTTCCACTACGCCTACGAGCACCAGGACAGGATCAA
GGCCATCGTGCACATGGAGAGCGTGGTGGACGTGATCGAGAGCTGGGACGAGTGGCCAGACATCGAGGAG
GACATCGCCCTGATCAAGAGCGAGGAGGGCGAGAAGATGGTGCTGGAGAACAACTTCTTCGTGGAGACCG
TGCTGCCCAGCAAGATCATGAGAAAGCTGGAGCCCGAGGAGTTCGCCGCCTACCTGGAGCCCTTCAAGGA
GAAGGGCGAGGTGAGAAGACCCACCCTGAGCTGGCCCAGAGAGATCCCCCTGGTGAAGGGCGGCAAGCCC
GACGTGGTGCAGATCGTGAGAAACTACAACGCCTACCTGAGAGCCAGCGACGACCTGCCCAAGCTGTTCA
TCGAGGGCGACCCCGGCTTCTTCAGCAACGCCATCGTGGAGGGCGCCAAGAAGTTCCCCAACACCGAGTT
CGTGAAGGTGAAGGGCCTGCACTTCCTCCAGGAGGACGCCCCCGACGAGATGGGCAAGTACATCAAGAGC
TTCGTGGAGAGAGTGCTGAAGAACGAGCAGTAGGCGGCCGCGACTCTAGATCATAATCAGCCATACCACA
TTTGTAGAGGTTTTACTTGCTTTAAAAAACCTCCCACACCTCCCCCTGAACCTGAAACATAAAATGAATG
CAATTGTTGTTGTTAACTTGTTTATTGCAGCTTATAATGGTTACAAATAAAGCAATAGCATCACAAATTT
CACAAATAAAGCATTTTTTTCACTGCATTCTAGTTGTGGTTTGTCCAAACTCATCAATGTATCTTAAGGC
GTAAATTGTAAGCGTTAATATTTTGTTAAAATTCGCGTTAAATTTTTGTTAAATCAGCTCATTTTTTAAC
CAATAGGCCGAAATCGGCAAAATCCCTTATAAATCAAAAGAATAGACCGAGATAGGGT
[37 nt withheld, positions 2859-2895]
AAAGAACGTGGACTCCAACGTCAAAGG
[49 nt withheld, positions 2923-2971]
T
[91 nt withheld, positions 2973-3063]
G
[124 nt withheld, positions 3065-3188]
CAGGTGGCACTTTTCGGGGAAATGTGCGCGGAACCCCTATTTGTTTATTTTTCTAAATACATTCAAATAT
GTATCCGCTCATGAGACAATAACCCTGATAAATGCTTCAATAATATTGAAAAAGGAAGAGTCCTGAGGCG
GAAAGAACCAGCTGTGGAATGTGTGTCAGTTAGGGTGTGGAAAGTCCCCAGGCTCCCCAGCAGGCAGAAG
TATGCAAAGCATGCATCTCAATTAGTCAGCAACCAGGTGTGGAAAGTCCCCAGGCTCCCCAGCAGGCAGA
AGTATGCAAAGCATGCATCTCAATTAGTCAGCAACCATAGTCCCGCCCCTAACTCCGCCCATCCCGCCCC
TAACTCCGCCCAGTTCCGCCCATTCTCCGCCCCATGGCTGACTAATTTTTTTTATTTATGCAGAGGCCGA
GGCCGCCTCGGCCTCTGAGCTATTCCAGAAGTAGTGAGGAGGCTTTTTTGGAGGCCTAGGCTTTTGCAAA
GATCGATCAAGAGACAGGATGAGGATCGTTTCGCATGATTGAACAAGATGGATTGCACGCAGGTTCTCCG
GCCGCTTGGGTGGAGAGGCTATTCGGCTATGACTGGGCACAACAGACAATCGGCTGCTCTGATGCCGCCG
TGTTCCGGCTGTCAGCGCAGGGGCGCCCGGTTCTTTTTGTCAAGACCGACCTGTCCGGTGCCCTGAATGA
ACTGCAAGACGAGGCAGCGCGGCTATCGTGGCTGGCCACGACGGGCGTTCCTTGCGCAGCTGTGCTCGAC
GTTGTCACTGAAGCGGGAAGGGACTGGCTGCTATTGGGCGAAGTGCCGGGGCAGGATCTCCTGTCATCTC
ACCTTGCTCCTGCCGAGAAAGTATCCATCATGGCTGATGCAATGCGGCGGCTGCATACGCTTGATCCGGC
TACCTGCCCATTCGACCACCAAGCGAAACATCGCATCGAGCGAGCACGTACTCGGATGGAAGCCGGTCTT
GTCGATCAGGATGATCTGGACGAAGAGCATCAGGGGCTCGCGCCAGCCGAACTGTTCGCCAGGCTCAAGG
CGAGCATGCCCGACGGCGAGGATCTCGTCGTGACCCATGGCGATGCCTGCTTGCCGAATATCATGGTGGA
AAATGGCCGCTTTTCTGGATTCATCGACTGTGGCCGGCTGGGTGTGGCGGACCGCTATCAGGACATAGCG
TTGGCTACCCGTGATATTGCTGAAGAGCTTGGCGGCGAATGGGCTGACCGCTTCCTCGTGCTTTACGGTA
TCGCCGCTCCCGATTCGCAGCGCATCGCCTTCTATCGCCTTCTTGACGAGTTCTTCTGAGCGGGACTCTG
GGGTTCGAAATGACCGACCAAGCGACGCCCAACCTGCCATCACGAGATTTCGATTCCACCGCCGCCTTCT
ATGAAAGGTTGGGCTTCGGAATCGTTTTCCGGGACGCCGGCTGGATGATCCTCCAGCGCGGGGATCTCAT
GCTGGAGTTCTTCGCCCACCCTAGGGGGAGGCTAACTGAAACACGGAAGGAGACAATACCGGAAGGAACC
CGCGCTATGACGGCAATAAAAAGACAGAATAAAACGCACGGTGTTGGGTCGTTTGTTCATAAACGCGGGG
TTCGGTCCCAGGGCTGGCACTCTGTCGATACCCCACCGAGACCCCATTGGGGCCAATACGCCCGCGTTTC
TTCCTTTTCCCCACCCCACCCCCCAAGTTCGGGTGAAGGCCCAGGGCTCGCAGCCAACGTCGGGGCGGCA
GGCCCTGCCATAGCCTCAGGTTACTCATATATACTTTAGATTGATTTAAAACTTCATTTTTAATTTAAAA
GGATCTAGGTGAAGATCCTTTTTGATAATCTCATGACCAAAATCCCTTAACGTGAGTTTTCGTTCCACTG
AGCGTCAGACCCCGTAGAAAAGATCAAAGGATCTTCTTGAGATCCTTTTTTTCTGCGCGTAATCTGCTGC
TTGCAAACAAAAAAACCACCGCTACCAGCGGTGGTTTGTTTGCCGGATCAAGAGCTACCAACTCTTTTTC
CGAAGGTAACTGGCTTCAGCAGAGCGCAGATACCAAATACTGTCCTTCTAGTGTAGCCGTAGTTAGGCCA
CCACTTCAAGAACTCTGTAGCACCGCCTACATACCTCGCTCTGCTAATCCTGTTACCAGTGGCTGCTGCC
AGTGGCGATAAGTCGTGTCTTACCGGGTTGGACTCAAGACGATAGTTACCGGATAAGGCGCAGCGGTCGG
GCTGAACGGGGGGTTCGTGCACACAGCCCAGCTTGGAGCGAACGACCTACACCGAACTGAGATACCTACA
GCGTGAGCTATGAGAAAGCGCCACGCTTCCCGAAGGGAGAAAGGCGGACAGGTATCCGGTAAGCGGCAGG
GTCGGAACAGGAGAGCGCACGAGGGAGCTTCCAGGGGGAAACGCCTGGTATCTTTATAGTCCTGTCGGGT
TTCGCCACCTCTGACTTGAGCGTCGATTTTTGTGATGCTCGTCAGGGGGGCGGAGCCTATGGAAAAACGC
CAGCAACGCGGCCTTTTTACGGTTCCTGGCCTTTTGCTGGCCTTTTGCTCACATGTTCTTTCCTGCGTTA
TCCCCTGATTCTGTGGATAACCGTATTACCGCCATGCAT
