>Addgene plasmid #65693 | pYNL-N1_Golgi | depositor partial sequence | sequence record 111665 | pYNL-N1
TAGTTATTAATAGTAATCAATTACGGGGTCATTAGTTCATAGCCCATATATGGAGTTCCGCGTTACATAA
CTTACGGTAAATGGCCCGCCTGGCTGACCGCCCAACGACCCCCGCCCATTGACGTCAATAATGACGTATG
TTCCCATAGTAACGCCAATAGGGACTTTCCATTGACGTCAATGGGTGGAGTATTTACGGTAAACTGCCCA
CTTGGCAGTACATCAAGTGTATCATATGCCAAGTACGCCCCCTATTGACGTCAATGACGGTAAATGGCCC
GCCTGGCATTATGCCCAGTACATGACCTTATGGGACTTTCCTACTTGGCAGTACATCTACGTATTAGTCA
TCGCTATTACCATGGTGATGCGGTTTTGGCAGTACATCAATGGGCGTGGATAGCGGTTTGACTCACGGGG
ATTTCCAAGTCTCCACCCCATTGACGTCAATGGGAGTTTGTTTTGGCACCAAAATCAACGGGACTTTCCA
AAATGTCGTAACAACTCCGCCCCATTGACGCAAATGGGCGGTAGGCGTGTACGGTGGGAGGTCTATATAA
GCAGAGCTGGTTTAGTGAACCGTCAGATCCGCTAGCGCTACCGGACTCAGATCTCGAGCTCAAGCTTCGA
ATTCTGCAGTCGACGGTACCGCGGGCCCGGGATCCACCGGTCGCCACCATGGTGAGCAAGGGCGAGGAGC
TGTTCACCGGGGTGGTGCCCATCCTGGTCGAGCTGGACGGCGACGTAAACGGCCACAAGTTCAGCGTGTC
CGGCGAGGGCGAGGGCGATGCCACCTACGGCAAGCTGACCCTGAAGCTGATCTGCACCACCGGCAAGCTG
CCCGTGCCCTGGCCCACCCTCGTGACCACCCTGGGCTACGGCCTGCAGTGCTTCGCCCGCTACCCCGACC
ACATGAAGCAGCACGACTTCTTCAAGTCCGCCATGCCCGAAGGCTACGTCCAGGAGCGCACCATCTTCTT
CAAGGACGACGGCAACTACAAGACCCGCGCCGAGGTGAAGTTCGAGGGCGACACCCTGGTGAACCGCATC
GAGCTGAAGGGCATCGACTTCAAGGAGGACGGCAACATCCTGGGGCACAAGCTGGAGTACAACTACAACA
GCCACAACGTCTATATCACCGCCGACAAGCAGAAGAACGGCATCAAGGCCAACTTCAAGATCCGCCACAA
CATCGAGGACGGCGGCGTGCAGCTCGCCGACCACTACCAGCAGAACACCCCCATCGGCGACGGCCCCGTG
CTGCTGCCCGACAACCACTACCTGAGCTACCAGTCCAAGCTGAGCAAAGACCCCAACGAGAAGCGCGATC
ACATGGTCCTGCTGGAGTTCGTGACCGCCGCCGGGGGTACCAAGGTGTACGACCCCGAGCAGAGGAAGAG
GATGATCACCGGCCCCCAGTGGTGGGCCAGGTGCAAGCAGATGAACGTGCTGGACAGCTTCATCAACTAC
TACGACAGCGAGAAGCACGCCGAGAACGCCGTGATCTTCCTGCACGGCAACGCCACTAGCAGCTACCTGT
GGAGGCACGTGGTGCCCCACATCGAGCCCGTGGCCAGGTGCATCATCCCCGATCTGATCGGCATGGGCAA
GAGCGGCAAGAGCGGCAACGGCAGCTACAGGCTGCTGGACCACTACAAGTACCTGACCGCCTGGTTCGAG
CTTCTGAACCTGCCCAAGAAGATCATCTTCGTGGGCCACGACTGGGGCGCCGCCCTGGCCTTCCACTACG
CCTACGAGCACCAGGACAGGATCAAGGCCATCGTGCACATGGAGAGCGTGGTGGACGTGATCGAGAGCTG
GGACGAGTGGCCAGACATCGAGGAGGACATCGCCCTGATCAAGAGCGAGGAGGGCGAGAAGATGGTGCTG
GAGAACAACTTCTTCGTGGAGACCGTGCTGCCCAGCAAGATCATGAGAAAGCTGGAGCCCGAGGAGTTCG
CCGCCTACCTGGAGCCCTTCAAGGAGAAGGGCGAGGTGAGAAGACCCACCCTGAGCTGGCCCAGAGAGAT
CCCCCTGGTGAAGGGCGGCAAGCCCGACGTGGTGCAGATCGTGAGAAACTACAACGCCTACCTGAGAGCC
AGCGACGACCTGCCCAAGCTGTTCATCGAGGGCGACCCCGGCTTCTTCAGCAACGCCATCGTGGAGGGCG
CCAAGAAGTTCCCCAACACCGAGTTCGTGAAGGTGAAGGGCCTGCACTTCCTCCAGGAGGACGCCCCCGA
CGAGATGGGCAAGTACATCAAGAGCTTCGTGGAGAGAGTGCTGAAGAACGAGCAGTAGGCGGCCGCGACT
CTAGATCATAATCAGCCATACCACATTTGTAGAGGTTTTACTTGCTTTAAAAAACCTCCCACACCTCCCC
CTGAACCTGAAACATAAAATGAATGCAATTGTTGTTGTTAACTTGTTTATTGCAGCTTATAATGGTTACA
AATAAAGCAATAGCATCACAAATTTCACAAATAAAGCATTTTTTTCACTGCATTCTAGTTGTGGTTTGTC
CAAACTCATCAATGTATCTTAAGGCGTAAATTGTAAGCGTTAATATTTTGTTAAAATTCGCGTTAAATTT
TTGTTAAATCAGCTCATTTTTTAACCAATAGGCCGAAATCGGCAAAATCCCTTATAAATCAAAAGAATAG
ACCGAGATAGGGT
[37 nt withheld, positions 2674-2710]
AAAGAACGTGGACTCCAACGTCAAAGG
[49 nt withheld, positions 2738-2786]
T
[91 nt withheld, positions 2788-2878]
G
[124 nt withheld, positions 2880-3003]
CAGGTGGCACTTTTCGGGGAAATGTGCGCGGAACCCCTATTTGTTTATTTTTCTAAATACATTCAAATAT
GTATCCGCTCATGAGACAATAACCCTGATAAATGCTTCAATAATATTGAAAAAGGAAGAGTCCTGAGGCG
GAAAGAACCAGCTGTGGAATGTGTGTCAGTTAGGGTGTGGAAAGTCCCCAGGCTCCCCAGCAGGCAGAAG
TATGCAAAGCATGCATCTCAATTAGTCAGCAACCAGGTGTGGAAAGTCCCCAGGCTCCCCAGCAGGCAGA
AGTATGCAAAGCATGCATCTCAATTAGTCAGCAACCATAGTCCCGCCCCTAACTCCGCCCATCCCGCCCC
TAACTCCGCCCAGTTCCGCCCATTCTCCGCCCCATGGCTGACTAATTTTTTTTATTTATGCAGAGGCCGA
GGCCGCCTCGGCCTCTGAGCTATTCCAGAAGTAGTGAGGAGGCTTTTTTGGAGGCCTAGGCTTTTGCAAA
GATCGATCAAGAGACAGGATGAGGATCGTTTCGCATGATTGAACAAGATGGATTGCACGCAGGTTCTCCG
GCCGCTTGGGTGGAGAGGCTATTCGGCTATGACTGGGCACAACAGACAATCGGCTGCTCTGATGCCGCCG
TGTTCCGGCTGTCAGCGCAGGGGCGCCCGGTTCTTTTTGTCAAGACCGACCTGTCCGGTGCCCTGAATGA
ACTGCAAGACGAGGCAGCGCGGCTATCGTGGCTGGCCACGACGGGCGTTCCTTGCGCAGCTGTGCTCGAC
GTTGTCACTGAAGCGGGAAGGGACTGGCTGCTATTGGGCGAAGTGCCGGGGCAGGATCTCCTGTCATCTC
ACCTTGCTCCTGCCGAGAAAGTATCCATCATGGCTGATGCAATGCGGCGGCTGCATACGCTTGATCCGGC
TACCTGCCCATTCGACCACCAAGCGAAACATCGCATCGAGCGAGCACGTACTCGGATGGAAGCCGGTCTT
GTCGATCAGGATGATCTGGACGAAGAGCATCAGGGGCTCGCGCCAGCCGAACTGTTCGCCAGGCTCAAGG
CGAGCATGCCCGACGGCGAGGATCTCGTCGTGACCCATGGCGATGCCTGCTTGCCGAATATCATGGTGGA
AAATGGCCGCTTTTCTGGATTCATCGACTGTGGCCGGCTGGGTGTGGCGGACCGCTATCAGGACATAGCG
TTGGCTACCCGTGATATTGCTGAAGAGCTTGGCGGCGAATGGGCTGACCGCTTCCTCGTGCTTTACGGTA
TCGCCGCTCCCGATTCGCAGCGCATCGCCTTCTATCGCCTTCTTGACGAGTTCTTCTGAGCGGGACTCTG
GGGTTCGAAATGACCGACCAAGCGACGCCCAACCTGCCATCACGAGATTTCGATTCCACCGCCGCCTTCT
ATGAAAGGTTGGGCTTCGGAATCGTTTTCCGGGACGCCGGCTGGATGATCCTCCAGCGCGGGGATCTCAT
GCTGGAGTTCTTCGCCCACCCTAGGGGGAGGCTAACTGAAACACGGAAGGAGACAATACCGGAAGGAACC
CGCGCTATGACGGCAATAAAAAGACAGAATAAAACGCACGGTGTTGGGTCGTTTGTTCATAAACGCGGGG
TTCGGTCCCAGGGCTGGCACTCTGTCGATACCCCACCGAGACCCCATTGGGGCCAATACGCCCGCGTTTC
TTCCTTTTCCCCACCCCACCCCCCAAGTTCGGGTGAAGGCCCAGGGCTCGCAGCCAACGTCGGGGCGGCA
GGCCCTGCCATAGCCTCAGGTTACTCATATATACTTTAGATTGATTTAAAACTTCATTTTTAATTTAAAA
GGATCTAGGTGAAGATCCTTTTTGATAATCTCATGACCAAAATCCCTTAACGTGAGTTTTCGTTCCACTG
AGCGTCAGACCCCGTAGAAAAGATCAAAGGATCTTCTTGAGATCCTTTTTTTCTGCGCGTAATCTGCTGC
TTGCAAACAAAAAAACCACCGCTACCAGCGGTGGTTTGTTTGCCGGATCAAGAGCTACCAACTCTTTTTC
CGAAGGTAACTGGCTTCAGCAGAGCGCAGATACCAAATACTGTCCTTCTAGTGTAGCCGTAGTTAGGCCA
CCACTTCAAGAACTCTGTAGCACCGCCTACATACCTCGCTCTGCTAATCCTGTTACCAGTGGCTGCTGCC
AGTGGCGATAAGTCGTGTCTTACCGGGTTGGACTCAAGACGATAGTTACCGGATAAGGCGCAGCGGTCGG
GCTGAACGGGGGGTTCGTGCACACAGCCCAGCTTGGAGCGAACGACCTACACCGAACTGAGATACCTACA
GCGTGAGCTATGAGAAAGCGCCACGCTTCCCGAAGGGAGAAAGGCGGACAGGTATCCGGTAAGCGGCAGG
GTCGGAACAGGAGAGCGCACGAGGGAGCTTCCAGGGGGAAACGCCTGGTATCTTTATAGTCCTGTCGGGT
TTCGCCACCTCTGACTTGAGCGTCGATTTTTGTGATGCTCGTCAGGGGGGCGGAGCCTATGGAAAAACGC
CAGCAACGCGGCCTTTTTACGGTTCCTGGCCTTTTGCTGGCCTTTTGCTCACATGTTCTTTCCTGCGTTA
TCCCCTGATTCTGTGGATAACCGTATTACCGCCATGCAT
