>Addgene plasmid #65693 | pYNL-N1_Golgi | addgene partial sequence | sequence record 116287 | CMV-F 5'-CGCAAATGGGCGGTAGGCGTG-3'
CTATATAAGCAGAGCTGGTTTAGTGAACCGTCAGATCCGCTAGCATGAGGCTTCGGGAGCCGCTCCTGAG
CGGCAGCGCCGCGATGCCAGGCGCGTCCCTACAGCGGGCCTGCCGCCTGCTCGTGGCCGTCTGCGCTCTG
CACCTTGGCGTCACCCTCGTTTACTACCTGGCTGGCCGCGACCTGAGCCGCCTGCCCCAACTGGTCGGAG
TCTCCACACCGCTGCAGGGCGGCTCGAACAGTGCCGCCGCCATCGGGCAGTCCTCCGGGGAGCTCCGGAC
CGGAGGGGCCAAGGATCCACCGGTCGCCACCATGGTGAGCAAGGGCGAGGAGCTGTTCACCGGGGTGGTG
CCCATCCTGGTCGAGCTGGACGGCGACGTAAACGGCCACAAGTTCAGCGTGTCCGGCGAGGGCGAGGGCG
ATGCCACCTACGGCAAGCTGACCCTGAAGCTGATCTGCACCACCGGCAAGCTGCCCGTGCCCTGGCCCAC
CCTCGTGACCACCCTGGGCTACGGCCTGCAGTGCTTCGCCCGCTACCCCGACCACATGAAGCAGCACGAC
TTCTTCAAGTCCGCCATGCCCGAAGGCTACGTCCAGGAGCGCACCATCTTCTTCAAGGACGACGGCAACT
ACAAGACCCGCGCCGAGGTGAAGTTCGAGGGCGACACCCTGGTGAACCGCATCGAGCTGAAGGGCATCGA
CTTCAAGGAGGACGGCAACATCCTGGGGCACAAGCTGGAGTACAACTACAACAGCCACAACGTCTATATC
ACCGCCGACAAGCAGAAGAACGGCATCAAGGCCAACTTCAAGATCCGCCACAACATCGAGGACGGCGGCG
TGCAGCTCGCCGACCACTACCAGCAGAACACCCCCATCGGCGACGGCCCCGTGCTGCTGCCCGACAACCA
CTACCTGAGCTACCAGTCCAAGCTGAGCAAAGACCCCAACGAGAAGCGCGATCACATGGTCCTGCTGGAG
TTCGTGACCGCCGCCGGGGGTACCAAGGTGTACGACCCCGAGCAGAGGAAGAGGATGATCACCGGCCCCC
AGTGGTGGGCCAGGTGCAAGCAGATGAACGTG
