>Addgene plasmid #65693 | pYNL-N1_Golgi | addgene partial sequence | sequence record 116293 | SV40pA-R 5'-GAAATTTGTGATGCTATTGC-3'
TTATAAGCTGCAATAAACAAGTTAACAACAACAATTGCATTCATTTTATGTTTCAGGTTCAGGGGGAGGT
GTGGGAGGTTTTTTAAAGCAAGTAAAACCTCTACAAATGTGGTATGGCTGATTATGATCTAGAGTCGCGG
CCGCCTACTGCTCGTTCTTCAGCACTCTCTCCACGAAGCTCTTGATGTACTTGCCCATCTCGTCGGGGGC
GTCCTCCTGGAGGAAGTGCAGGCCCTTCACCTTCACGAACTCGGTGTTGGGGAACTTCTTGGCGCCCTCC
ACGATGGCGTTGCTGAAGAAGCCGGGGTCGCCCTCGATGAACAGCTTGGGCAGGTCGTCGCTGGCTCTCA
GGTAGGCGTTGTAGTTTCTCACGATCTGCACCACGTCGGGCTTGCCGCCCTTCACCAGGGGGATCTCTCT
GGGCCAGCTCAGGGTGGGTCTTCTCACCTCGCCCTTCTCCTTGAAGGGCTCCAGGTAGGCGGCGAACTCC
TCGGGCTCCAGCTTTCTCATGATCTTGCTGGGCAGCACGGTCTCCACGAAGAAGTTGTTCTCCAGCACCA
TCTTCTCGCCCTCCTCGCTCTTGATCAGGGCGATGTCCTCCTCGATGTCTGGCCACTCGTCCCAGCTCTC
GATCACGTCCACCACGCTCTCCATGTGCACGATGGCCTTGATCCTGTCCTGGTGCTCGTAGGCGTAGTGG
AAGGCCAGGGCGGCGCCCCAGTCGTGGCCCACGAAGATGATCTTCTTGGGCAGGTTCAGAAGCTCGAACC
AGGCGGTCAGGTACTTGTAGTGGTCCAGCAGCCTGTAGCTGCCGTTGCCGCTCTTGCCGCTCTTGCCCAT
GCCGATCAGATCGGGGATGATGCACCTGGCCACGGGCTCGATGTGGGGCACCACGTGCCTCCACAGGTAG
CTGCTAGTGGCGTTGCCGTGCAGGAAGATCACGGCGTTCTCGGCGTGCTTCTCGCTGTCGTA
